Addgene plasmid #126704: pHAGE-CMV-hAAT-W
Purpose: Constituitive, ubiquitious human alpha - 1 antitrypsin gene expression
Depositing lab: Darrell Kotton. Depositing organization: Boston University Medical Campus. Publication: Amelioration of emphysema in mice through lentiviral transduction of long-lived pulmonary alveolar macrophages. Wilson AA, Murphy GJ, Hamakawa H, Kwok LW, Srinivasan S, Hovav AH, Mulligan RC, Amar S, Suki B, Kotton DN. J Clin Invest. 2010 Jan . 120(1):379-89. 10.1172/JCI36666 PubMed 20038801.
Backbone
  Vector backbone: pHAGE
  Backbone manufacturer: Derived in Kotton lab
  Backbone size w/o insert (bp): 6431
  Vector type: Lentiviral
Growth in bacteria
  Bacterial resistance: Ampicillin, 100 μg/mL
  Growth temperature: 37°C
  Growth strain: NEB Stable
  Copy number: High Copy
Gene/Insert
  Gene/Insert name: hAAT (alt names: SERPINA1; a1AT)
  Species: H. sapiens (human)
  Insert size (bp): 1254
  Entrez Gene: SERPINA1 (a.k.a. A1A, A1AT, AAT, PI, PI1, PRO2275, alpha1AT, nNIF)
  Promoter: CMVp
  Cloning method: Restriction Enzyme; 5′ cloning site Unknown (unknown if destroyed); 3′ cloning site Unknown (unknown if destroyed)
Terms and licenses: Academic/Nonprofit Terms; Industry Terms: Not Available to Industry
How to cite: pHAGE-CMV-hAAT-W was a gift from Darrell Kotton (Addgene plasmid # 126704 ; http://n2t.net/addgene:126704 ; RRID:Addgene_126704)
