[The description below was written by a language model from this plasmid's Addgene catalogue record and pLannotate feature annotations shown in this document.]
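Description:
pHAGE-CMV-hAAT-W is an HIV-1-based, self-inactivating lentiviral transfer vector built on the pHAGE backbone for constitutive, ubiquitous expression of human alpha-1 antitrypsin (hAAT, SERPINA1). In bacteria it is maintained as a high-copy plasmid through a ColE1/pUC-type origin and selected with ampicillin via the β-lactamase gene. The sequenced record is 7,685 nt, consistent with the stated backbone plus a 1,254 bp insert. Small annotated fragments of lacI, the lac promoter/operator, an SV40 origin and an SV40 poly(A) signal lie in the plasmid backbone outside the proviral region and appear to be cloning remnants rather than functional parts of the payload.

The proviral cassette is bounded by a truncated 5' LTR and a ΔU3 3' LTR; the U3 deletion is copied to both ends on reverse transcription, silencing LTR promoter activity after integration. Downstream of the 5' LTR are the Ψ packaging signal (extending into a gag fragment), which directs encapsidation of the vector RNA, the Rev response element for Rev-dependent nuclear export of the full-length transcript, and the cPPT/CTS, which generally improves transduction efficiency. Short Rev and nef fragments are residual HIV-1 sequence. Expression of the transgene is driven internally by the human CMV immediate-early enhancer and promoter, followed by the untagged SERPINA1 coding sequence and a WPRE (the "W" in the name), which boosts transcript stability and expression. No reporter or mammalian selection marker is annotated.

SERPINA1 encodes a secreted serine protease inhibitor that protects the lower respiratory tract from leukocyte elastase. The associated publication concerns lentiviral transduction of long-lived pulmonary alveolar macrophages to ameliorate emphysema in mice, the context in which this vector serves for sustained hAAT delivery.
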