Features (pLannotate 1.2.2; 23 found; start..end, strand, type, name):
    377..634     +  LTR            5' LTR (truncated): truncated 5' long terminal repeat (LTR) from HIV-1
    681..806     +  misc_feature   HIV-1 Ψ: packaging signal of human immunodeficiency virus type 1
    790..1128    +  CDS            HIV-1 gag (fragment): gag protein from human immunodeficiency virus 1; gag
   1303..1536    +  misc_feature   RRE: The Rev response element (RRE) of HIV-1 allows for Rev-dependent mRNA export from the nucleus to the cytoplasm.
   1913..2013    +  CDS            Rev (fragment): human immunodeficiency virus 1 (HIV-1) Rev protein; rev; enhances nuclear export of unspliced and incompletely spliced viral mRNAs
   2058..2175    +  misc_feature   cPPT/CTS: central polypurine tract and central termination sequence of HIV-1
   2227..2530    +  enhancer       CMV enhancer: human cytomegalovirus immediate early enhancer
   2531..2734    +  promoter       CMV promoter: human cytomegalovirus (CMV) immediate early promoter
   2811..4064    +  CDS            SERPINA1 (sequence partly withheld): A1AT_HUMAN - Also known as AAT, PI. Experimental evidence at protein level: Swiss-Prot protein existence level 1. [Short peptide from AAT]: reversible chymotrypsin inhibitor. It also inhibits elastase, but not trypsin. Its major physiological function is the protection of the lower respiratory tract against proteolytic destruction by human leukocyte elastase (HLE). From Homo sapiens (Human).
   4075..4663    +  misc_feature   WPRE: woodchuck hepatitis virus posttranscriptional regulatory element
   4671..4736    +  CDS            nef (fragment): NEF_HV1Z2 - Experimental evidence at protein level: Swiss-Prot protein existence level 1. Extracellular Nef protein targets CD4(+) T-lymphocytes for apoptosis by interacting with CXCR4 surface receptors. From Human immunodeficiency virus type 1 group M subtype D (isolate Z2/CDC-Z34) (HIV-1).
   4738..4971    +  LTR            3' LTR (ΔU3): self-inactivating 3' long terminal repeat (LTR) from HIV-1
   5176..5280    +  promoter       AmpR promoter: bla
   5281..6141    +  CDS            AmpR: β-lactamase; bla; confers resistance to ampicillin, carbenicillin, and related antibiotics
   6312..6900    +  rep_origin     ori: high-copy-number ColE1/pMB1/pBR322/pUC origin of replication
   7083..7137    +  CDS            lacI (fragment): lac repressor; lacI; The lac repressor binds to the lac operator to inhibit transcription in E. coli. This inhibition can be relieved by adding lactose or isopropyl-β-D-thiogalactopyranoside (IPTG).
   7143..7236    +  rep_origin     SV40 ori (fragment): SV40 origin of replication
   7261..7298    +  CDS            lacI (fragment): lac repressor; lacI; The lac repressor binds to the lac operator to inhibit transcription in E. coli. This inhibition can be relieved by adding lactose or isopropyl-β-D-thiogalactopyranoside (IPTG).
   7311..7332    +  protein_bind   CAP binding site: CAP binding activates transcription in the presence of cAMP. E. coli catabolite activator protein
   7347..7377    +  promoter       lac promoter: promoter for the E. coli lac operon
   7385..7401    +  protein_bind   lac operator: The lac repressor binds to the lac operator to inhibit transcription in E. coli. This inhibition can be relieved by adding lactose or isopropyl-β-D-thiogalactopyranoside (IPTG). lac repressor encoded by lacI
   7435..7518    +  polyA_signal   SV40 poly(A) signal (fragment): SV40 polyadenylation signal
   7685..329     +  CDS            nef (fragment) (across the origin): NEF_HV1BR - Experimental evidence at protein level: Swiss-Prot protein existence level 1. Extracellular Nef protein targets CD4(+) T-lymphocytes for apoptosis by interacting with CXCR4 surface receptors (PubMed:14990729). From Human immunodeficiency virus type 1 group M subtype B (isolate BRU/LAI) (HIV-1).
>Addgene plasmid #126704 | pHAGE-CMV-hAAT-W | addgene full sequence | sequence record 245778 | Addgene NGS Result
TGGAAGGGCTAATTCACTCCCAAAGAAGACAAGATATCCTTGATCTGTGGATCTACCACACACAAGGCTA
CTTCCCTGATTAGCAGAACTACACACCAGGGCCAGGGGTCAGATATCCACTGACCTTTGGATGGTGCTAC
AAGCTAGTACCAGTTGAGCCAGATAAGGTAGAAGAGGCCAATAAAGGAGAGAACACCAGCTTGTTACACC
CTGTGAGCCTGCATGGGATGGATGACCCGGAGAGAGAAGTGTTAGAGTGGAGGTTTGACAGCCGCCTAGC
ATTTCATCACGTGGCCCGAGAGCTGCATCCGGAGTACTTCAAGAACTGCTGATATCGAGCTTGCTACAAG
GGACTTTCCGCTGGGGACTTTCCAGGGAGGCGTGGCCTGGGCGGGACTGGGGAGTGGCGAGCCCTCAGAT
CCTGCATATAAGCAGCTGCTTTTTGCCTGTACTGGGTCTCTCTGGTTAGACCAGATCTGAGCCTGGGAGC
TCTCTGGCTAACTAGGGAACCCACTGCTTAAGCCTCAATAAAGCTTGCCTTGAGTGCTTCAAGTAGTGTG
TGCCCGTCTGTTGTGTGACTCTGGTAACTAGAGATCCCTCAGACCCTTTTAGTCAGTGTGGAAAATCTCT
AGCAGTGGCGCCCGAACAGGGACTTGAAAGCGAAAGGGAAACCAGAGGAGCTCTCTCGACGCAGGACTCG
GCTTGCTGAAGCGCGCACGGCAAGAGGCGAGGGGCGGCGACTGGTGAGTACGCCAAAAATTTTGACTAGC
GGAGGCTAGAAGGAGAGAGATGGGTGCGAGAGCGTCAGTATTAAGCGGGGGAGAATTAGATCGCGATGGG
AAAAAATTCGGTTAAGGCCAGGGGGAAAGAAAAAATATAAATTAAAACATATAGTATGGGCAAGCAGGGA
GCTAGAACGATTCGCAGTTAATCCTGGCCTGTTAGAAACATCAGAAGGCTGTAGACAAATACTGGGACAG
CTACAACCATCCCTTCAGACAGGATCAGAAGAACTTAGATCATTATATAATACAGTAGCAACCCTCTATT
GTGTGCATCAAAGGATAGAGATAAAAGACACCAAGGAAGCTTTAGACAAGATAGAGGAAGAGCAAAACAA
AAGTAAGACCACCGCACAGCAAGCGGCCGGCCGCTGATCTTCAGACCTGGAGGAGGAGATATGAGGGACA
ATTGGAGAAGTGAATTATATAAATATAAAGTAGTAAAAATTGAACCATTAGGAGTAGCACCCACCAAGGC
AAAGAGAAGAGTGGTGCAGAGAGAAAAAAGAGCAGTGGGAATAGGAGCTTTGTTCCTTGGGTTCTTGGGA
GCAGCAGGAAGCACTATGGGCGCAGCGTCAATGACGCTGACGGTACAGGCCAGACAATTATTGTCTGGTA
TAGTGCAGCAGCAGAACAATTTGCTGAGGGCTATTGAGGCGCAACAGCATCTGTTGCAACTCACAGTCTG
GGGCATCAAGCAGCTCCAGGCAAGAATCCTGGCTGTGGAAAGATACCTAAAGGATCAACAGCTCCTGGGG
ATTTGGGGTTGCTCTGGAAAACTCATTTGCACCACTGCTGTGCCTTGGAATGCTAGTTGGAGTAATAAAT
CTCTGGAACAGATTTGGAATCACACGACCTGGATGGAGTGGGACAGAGAAATTAACAATTACACAAGCTT
AATACACTCCTTAATTGAAGAATCGCAAAACCAGCAAGAAAAGAATGAACAAGAATTATTGGAATTAGAT
AAATGGGCAAGTTTGTGGAATTGGTTTAACATAACAAATTGGCTGTGGTATATAAAATTATTCATAATGA
TAGTAGGAGGCTTGGTAGGTTTAAGAATAGTTTTTGCTGTACTTTCTATAGTGAATAGAGTTAGGCAGGG
ATATTCACCATTATCGTTTCAGACCCACCTCCCAACCCCGAGGGGACCCGACAGGCCCGAAGGAATAGAA
GAAGAAGGTGGAGAGAGAGACAGAGACAGATCCATTCGATTAGTGAACGGATCTCGACGGTATCGCCGAA
TTCACAAATGGCAGTATTCATCCACAATTTTAAAAGAAAAGGGGGGATTGGGGGGTACAGTGCAGGGGAA
AGAATAGTAGACATAATAGCAACAGACATACAAACTAAAGAATTACAAAAACAAATTACAAAAATTCAAA
ATTTTCGGGTTTATTACAGGGACAGCAGAGATCCAGTTTGGACTAGTGGAGTTCCGCGTTACATAACTTA
CGGTAAATGGCCCGCCTGGCTGACCGCCCAACGACCCCCGCCCATTGACGTCAATAATGACGTATGTTCC
CATAGTAACGCCAATAGGGACTTTCCATTGACGTCAATGGGTGGAGTATTTACGGTAAACTGCCCACTTG
GCAGTACATCAAGTGTATCATATGCCAAGTACGCCCCCTATTGACGTCAATGACGGTAAATGGCCCGCCT
GGCATTATGCCCAGTACATGACCTTATGGGACTTTCCTACTTGGCAGTACATCTACGTATTAGTCATCGC
TATTACCATGGTGATGCGGTTTTGGCAGTACATCAATGGGCGTGGATAGCGGTTTGACTCACGGGGATTT
CCAAGTCTCCACCCCATTGACGTCAATGGGAGTTTGTTTTGGCACCAAAATCAACGGGACTTTCCAAAAT
GTCGTAACAACTCCGCCCCATTGACGCAAATGGGCGGTAGGCGTGTACGGTGGGAGGTCTATATAAGCAG
AGCTCGTTTAGTGAACCGTCAGATCGCCTGGAGACGCCATCCACGCTGTTTTGACCTCCATAGAAGACAC
CGGCGGCCGCATGCCGTCTTCTGTCTCGTGGGGCATCCTCCTGCTGGCAGGCCTGTGCTGCCTGGTCCCT
GTCTCCCTGGCTGAG
[1059 nt withheld, positions 2886-3944]
GCCATACCCATGTCTATCCCCCCCGAGGTCAAGTTCAACAAACCCTTTGTCTTCTTAATGATTGAACAAA
ATACCAAGTCTCCCCTCTTCATGGGAAAAGTGGTGAATCCCACCCAAAAATAAAGATCCTAATCAACCTC
TGGATTACAAAATTTGTGAAAGATTGACTGGTATTCTTAACTATGTTGCTCCTTTTACGCTATGTGGATA
CGCTGCTTTAATGCCTTTGTATCATGCTATTGCTTCCCGTATGGCTTTCATTTTCTCCTCCTTGTATAAA
TCCTGGTTGCTGTCTCTTTATGAGGAGTTGTGGCCCGTTGTCAGGCAACGTGGCGTGGTGTGCACTGTGT
TTGCTGACGCAACCCCCACTGGTTGGGGCATTGCCACCACCTGTCAGCTCCTTTCCGGGACTTTCGCTTT
CCCCCTCCCTATTGCCACGGCGGAACTCATCGCCGCCTGCCTTGCCCGCTGCTGGACAGGGGCTCGGCTG
TTGGGCACTGACAATTCCGTGGTGTTGTCGGGGAAATCATCGTCCTTTCCTTGGCTGCTCGCCTGTGTTG
CCACCTGGATTCTGCGCGGGACGTCCTTCTGCTACGTCCCTTCGGCCCTCAATCCAGCGGACCTTCCTTC
CCGCGGCCTGCTGCCGGCTCTGCGGCCTCTTCCGCGTCTTCGCCTTCGCCCTCAGACGAGTCGGATCTCC
CTTTGGGCCGCCTCCCCGCCTGAGATCCTTTAAGACCAATGACTTACAAGGCAGCTGTAGATCTTAGCCA
CTTTTTAAAAGAAAAGGGGGGACTGGAAGGGCTAATTCACTCCCAACGAAGACAAGATCTGCTTTTTGCT
TGTACTGGGTCTCTCTGGTTAGACCAGATCTGAGCCTGGGAGCTCTCTGGCTAACTAGGGAACCCACTGC
TTAAGCCTCAATAAAGCTTGCCTTGAGTGCTTCAAGTAGTGTGTGCCCGTCTGTTGTGTGACTCTGGTAA
CTAGAGATCCCTCAGACCCTTTTAGTCAGTGTGGAAAATCTCTAGCAGTAGTAGTTCATGTCATCTTATT
ATTCAGTATTTATAACTTGCAAAGAAATGAATATCAGAGAGTGAGAGGCCCGGGTTAATTAAGGAAAGGG
CTAGATCATTCTTGAAGACGAAAGGGCCTCGTGATACGCCTATTTTTATAGGTTAATGTCATGATAATAA
TGGTTTCTTAGACGTCAGGTGGCACTTTTCGGGGAAATGTGCGCGGAACCCCTATTTGTTTATTTTTCTA
AATACATTCAAATATGTATCCGCTCATGAGACAATAACCCTGATAAATGCTTCAATAATATTGAAAAAGG
AAGAGTATGAGTATTCAACATTTCCGTGTCGCCCTTATTCCCTTTTTTGCGGCATTTTGCCTTCCTGTTT
TTGCTCACCCAGAAACGCTGGTGAAAGTAAAAGATGCTGAAGATCAGTTGGGTGCACGAGTGGGTTACAT
CGAACTGGATCTCAACAGCGGTAAGATCCTTGAGAGTTTTCGCCCCGAAGAACGTTTTCCAATGATGAGC
ACTTTTAAAGTTCTGCTATGTGGCGCGGTATTATCCCGTGTTGACGCCGGGCAAGAGCAACTCGGTCGCC
GCATACACTATTCTCAGAATGACTTGGTTGAGTACTCACCAGTCACAGAAAAGCATCTTACGGATGGCAT
GACAGTAAGAGAATTATGCAGTGCTGCCATAACCATGAGTGATAACACTGCGGCCAACTTACTTCTGACA
ACGATCGGAGGACCGAAGGAGCTAACCGCTTTTTTGCACAACATGGGGGATCATGTAACTCGCCTTGATC
GTTGGGAACCGGAGCTGAATGAAGCCATACCAAACGACGAGCGTGACACCACGATGCCTGTAGCAATGGC
AACAACGTTGCGCAAACTATTAACTGGCGAACTACTTACTCTAGCTTCCCGGCAACAATTAATAGACTGG
ATGGAGGCGGATAAAGTTGCAGGACCACTTCTGCGCTCGGCCCTTCCGGCTGGCTGGTTTATTGCTGATA
AATCTGGAGCCGGTGAGCGTGGGTCTCGCGGTATCATTGCAGCACTGGGGCCAGATGGTAAGCCCTCCCG
TATCGTAGTTATCTACACGACGGGGAGTCAGGCAACTATGGATGAACGAAATAGACAGATCGCTGAGATA
GGTGCCTCACTGATTAAGCATTGGTAACTGTCAGACCAAGTTTACTCATATATACTTTAGATTGATTTAA
AACTTCATTTTTAATTTAAAAGGATCTAGGTGAAGATCCTTTTTGATAATCTCATGACCAAAATCCCTTA
ACGTGAGTTTTCGTTCCACTGAGCGTCAGACCCCGTAGAAAAGATCAAAGGATCTTCTTGAGATCCTTTT
TTTCTGCGCGTAATCTGCTGCTTGCAAACAAAAAAACCACCGCTACCAGCGGTGGTTTGTTTGCCGGATC
AAGAGCTACCAACTCTTTTTCCGAAGGTAACTGGCTTCAGCAGAGCGCAGATACCAAATACTGTTCTTCT
AGTGTAGCCGTAGTTAGGCCACCACTTCAAGAACTCTGTAGCACCGCCTACATACCTCGCTCTGCTAATC
CTGTTACCAGTGGCTGCTGCCAGTGGCGATAAGTCGTGTCTTACCGGGTTGGACTCAAGACGATAGTTAC
CGGATAAGGCGCAGCGGTCGGGCTGAACGGGGGGTTCGTGCACACAGCCCAGCTTGGAGCGAACGACCTA
CACCGAACTGAGATACCTACAGCGTGAGCTATGAGAAAGCGCCACGCTTCCCGAAGGGAGAAAGGCGGAC
AGGTATCCGGTAAGCGGCAGGGTCGGAACAGGAGAGCGCACGAGGGAGCTTCCAGGGGGAAACGCCTGGT
ATCTTTATAGTCCTGTCGGGTTTCGCCACCTCTGACTTGAGCGTCGATTTTTGTGATGCTCGTCAGGGGG
GCGGAGCCTATGGAAAAACGCCAGCAACGCGGCCTTTTTACGGTTCCTGGCCTTTTGCTGGCCTTTTGCT
CACATGTTCTTTCCTGCGTTATCCCCTGATTCTGTGGATAACCGTATTACCGCCTTTGAGTGAGCTGATA
CCGCTCGCCGCAGCCGAACGACCGAGCGCAGCGAGTCAGTGAGCGAGGAAGCGGAAGAGCGCCCAATACG
CAAACCGCCTCTCCCCGCGCGTTGGCCGATTCATTAATGCAGCAAGCTCATGGCTGACTAATTTTTTTTA
TTTATGCAGAGGCCGAGGCCGCCTCGGCCTCTGAGCTATTCCAGAAGTAGTGAGGAGGCTTTTTTGGAGG
CCTAGGCTTTTGCAAAAAGCTCCCCGTGGCACGACAGGTTTCCCGACTGGAAAGCGGGCAGTGAGCGCAA
CGCAATTAATGTGAGTTAGCTCACTCATTAGGCACCCCAGGCTTTACACTTTATGCTTCCGGCTCGTATG
TTGTGTGGAATTGTGAGCGGATAACAATTTCACACAGGAAACAGCTATGACATGATTACGAATTTCACAA
ATAAAGCATTTTTTTCACTGCATTCTAGTTGTGGTTTGTCCAAACTCATCAATGTATCTTATCATGTCTG
GATCAACTGGATAACTCAAGCTAACCAAAATCATCCCAAACTTCCCACCCCATACCCTATTACCACTGCC
AATTACCTGTGGTTTCATTTACTCTAAACCTGTGATTCCTCTGAATTATTTTCATTTTAAAGAAATTGTA
TTTGTTAAATATGTACTACAAACTTAGTAGT
