>Addgene plasmid #126704 | pHAGE-CMV-hAAT-W | depositor partial sequence | sequence record 242541 | CMVp
GGAGTTCCGCGTTACATAACTTACGGTAAATGGCCCGCCTGGCTGACCGCCCAACGACCCCCGCCCATTG
ACGTCAATAATGACGTATGTTCCCATAGTAACGCCAATAGGGACTTTCCATTGACGTCAATGGGTGGAGT
ATTTACGGTAAACTGCCCACTTGGCAGTACATCAAGTGTATCATATGCCAAGTACGCCCCCTATTGACGT
CAATGACGGTAAATGGCCCGCCTGGCATTATGCCCAGTACATGACCTTATGGGACTTTCCTACTTGGCAG
TACATCTACGTATTAGTCATCGCTATTACCATGGTGATGCGGTTTTGGCAGTACATCAATGGGCGTGGAT
AGCGGTTTGACTCACGGGGATTTCCAAGTCTCCACCCCATTGACGTCAATGGGAGTTTGTTTTGGCACCA
AAATCAACGGGACTTTCCAAAATGTCGTAACAACTCCGCCCCATTGACGCAAATGGGCGGTAGGCGTGTA
CGGTGGGAGGTCTATATAAGCAGAGCTCGTTTAGTGAACCGTCAGATCGCCTGGAGACGCCATCCACGCT
GTTTTGACCTCCATAGAAGACACCG
