>Addgene plasmid #126704 | pHAGE-CMV-hAAT-W | depositor partial sequence | sequence record 242542 | hAAT
ATGCCGTCTTCTGTCTCGTGGGGCATCCTCCTGCTGGCAGGCCTGTGCTGCCTGGTCCCTGTCTCCCTGG
CTGAG
[1059 nt withheld, positions 76-1134]
GCCATACCCATGTCTATCCCCCCCGAGGTCAAGTTCAACAAACCCTTTGTCTTCTTAATGATTGAACAAA
ATACCAAGTCTCCCCTCTTCATGGGAAAAGTGGTGAATCCCACCCAAAAA
